>Addgene plasmid #68365 | BAP1-001 | addgene partial sequence | sequence record 121515 | EBV-rev 5'-GTGGTTTGTCCAAACTCATC-3'
ACCCTCACTAAAGGGAAGCGGCCGCCCGGGTCGACTCTAGAGGTACCACGCGTGTAATTCTCACTGGCGC
TTGGCCTTGTAGGGGCGAGAGCGTTTCCGCCGGTCAGGCTTCCGCTGCTTGTGGAGCCGGCCGATGCTGA
CCCCTTGGCGCCGCCGCACGGAGATGTTCTGCTCCACTAGGTTGGCCAGCATGCCTTCCTGAGCCAGCAT
GGAGATAAAGGTGCAGATGAACTCATCGTAGTTGTGGGTCCTTCTCTGGTCATCAATCTTGAACTTCTTC
CTCTTCTCTACCTCCTCCTTGAGGCACGCCTCATAGTTTGCAATCTCAGCCTCCACACACTTCAGCAGTG
CCAGCAGCTCCTTGGGTGAGTATTTCTCCCCACTCAAGGGCTCGCCAGGCCTCACCATCCCCGTCTTCTC
TCTGCTGTCCGTGGCTTCCACGACCTCCTTCTCCACTGGGCTGCTGGACCCCTGGCTGCCTTGGATTGGT
CTGATGGAGGGCGAGGAACCCTTCCCACCCTCTGTCAGCGCCAGGGGACTCAGCACCCCATCCTCAGCCA
GGTGCAGCAGGCCTGTGCTGATGACAGGACCCAGATCACGGACAGCACGGTTGTAGCGTATGCAGTCAAC
ACGCAGCAGGCTGTCATCCTCTCCAAAAAGCACCTTGGAGATGTGGGAGGTGACAGGGCTGGAGGGCCGC
GTCGGGTTGGCTGAGCGGATAGGCGAGCGCAGTGGCGAGTTGAAAGCACTGCCGATCTCAGAGGCCGTGT
CTGTACTCTCATTGCTGGGGGTGGGTGAGGGC
