>Addgene plasmid #68365 | BAP1-001 | addgene partial sequence | sequence record 121549 | pBIOCAM5-F 5'-TTGCCTTTCTCTCCACAGGT-3'
GCTCTTAAGGCTAGAGTACTTAATACGACTCACTATAGGCTAGCATGAATAAGGGCTGGCTGGAGCTGGA
GAGCGACCCAGGCCTCTTCACCCTGCTCGTGGAAGATTTCGGTGTCAAGGGGGTGCAAGTGGAGGAGATC
TACGACCTTCAGAGCAAATGTCAGGGCCCTGTATATGGATTTATCTTCCTGTTCAAATGGATCGAAGAGC
GCCGGTCCCGGCGAAAGGTCTCTACCTTGGTGGATGATACGTCCGTGATTGATGATGATATTGTGAATAA
CATGTTCTTTGCCCACCAGCTGATACCCAACTCTTGTGCAACTCATGCCTTGCTGAGCGTGCTCCTGAAC
TGCAGCAGCGTGGACCTGGGACCCACCCTGAGTCGCATGAAGGACTTCACCAAGGGTTTCAGCCCTGAGA
GCAAAGGATATGCGATTGGCAATGCCCCGGAGTTGGCCAAGGCCCATAATAGCCATGCCAGGCCCGAGCC
ACGCCACCTCCCTGAGAAGCAGAATGGCCTTAGTGCAGTGCGGACCATGGAGGCGTTCCACTTTGTCAGC
TATGTGCCTATCACAGGCCGGCTCTTTGAGCTGGATGGGCTGAAGGTCTACCCCATTGACCATGGGCCCT
GGGGGGAGGACGAGGAGTGGACAGACAAGGCCCGGCGGGTCATCATGGAGCGTATCGGCCTCGCCACTGC
AGGGGAGCCCTACCACGACATCCGCTTCAACCTGATGGCAGTGGTGCCCGACCGCAGGATCAAGTATGAG
GCCAGGCTGCATGTGCTGAAGGTGAACCGTCAGACAGTACTAGAGGCTCTGCAGCAGCTGATAAGAGTAA
CACAGCCAGAGCTGATTCAGACCCACAAGTCTCAAGAGTCACAGCTGCCTGAGGAGTCCAAGTCAGCCAG
CAACAAGTCCCCGCTGGTGCTGGAAGCAAACAGGGCCCCTGCAGCCTCTGAGGGCAACCACACAGATGGT
GCAGAGGAGGCGGCTGGTTCATGCGCACAAGCCCCATCCCACAGCCCTCCCAACAAACCCAAGCTAGTGG
TGAAGCCTCCAGGCAGCAGCCTCAATGGG
