[The description below was written by a language model from this plasmid's Addgene catalogue record.]
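Description:
BAP1-001 is a mammalian expression plasmid built on the pCI-puro backbone (about 5.2 kb without insert) and designed for stable expression of human BAP1 in cultured mammalian cells. It is maintained in E. coli under ampicillin selection and is recorded as low copy. In mammalian cells, a puromycin resistance marker allows transfected populations or clones that have retained the construct to be selected. The record does not include a feature table, so the bacterial origin, polyadenylation signals and the promoter driving the puromycin marker are not specified.

The payload is a roughly 2.2 kb human BAP1 (BRCA1-associated protein-1, also known as UCHL2) coding insert corresponding to the reference transcript, cloned by restriction digestion between NheI and EcoRI sites and placed under the control of the CMV promoter for strong constitutive expression. The depositor notes that it encodes a 729-amino-acid protein, which corresponds to the full-length form of this deubiquitinating enzyme. No epitope tags or fusion partners are listed. The name of the 5′ sequencing primer suggests that a chimeric intron lies upstream of the insert, as is typical of pCI-family vectors, where it is intended to enhance transcript processing and expression, but the record does not state this explicitly.

The associated publication concerns a novel BAP1 isoform and its effect on how mesothelioma cells respond to drugs that impair BRCA1-mediated DNA repair. In that context, this construct is suited to generating puromycin-selected lines expressing canonical BAP1, for example for comparison with isoform variants.
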