Addgene plasmid #68365: BAP1-001
Purpose: stable expression of BAP1 in mammalian cells
Depositing lab: Emanuela Felley-Bosco & Rolf Stahel. Depositing organization: Zurich University Hospital. Publication: A novel BRCA1-associated protein-1 isoform affects response of mesothelioma cells to drugs impairing BRCA1-mediated DNA repair. Parrotta R, Okonska A, Ronner M, Weder W, Stahel R, Penengo L, Felley-Bosco E. J Thorac Oncol. 2017 Apr 4. pii: S1556-0864(17)30274-5. doi: 10.1016/j.jtho.2017.03.023. PubMed 28389374.
Backbone
  Vector backbone: pCI-puro
  Backbone manufacturer: Dr. J. Mirkovitch, Swiss Institute for Experimental Cancer Research, Epalinges, Switzerland
  Backbone size w/o insert (bp): 5224
  Vector type: Mammalian Expression
  Selectable markers: Puromycin
Growth in bacteria
  Bacterial resistance: Ampicillin, 100 μg/mL
  Growth temperature: 37°C
  Growth strain: DH5alpha
  Copy number: Low Copy
Gene/Insert
  Gene/Insert name: BAP1 (alt names: UCHL2; hucep-6; HUCEP-13)
  Species: H. sapiens (human)
  Insert size (bp): 2190
  GenBank ID: 8314 NM_004656.3
  Entrez Gene: BAP1 (a.k.a. HUCEP-13, KURIS, TPDS1, UBM2, UCHL2, UVM2, hucep-6)
  Promoter: CMV
  Cloning method: Restriction Enzyme; 5′ cloning site NheI (unknown if destroyed); 3′ cloning site EcoRI (unknown if destroyed)
  Sequencing primers: 5′ chim-int-F; 3′ EBV-rev
Terms and licenses: Academic/Nonprofit Terms; Industry Terms: Not Available to Industry
Depositor comments: Encodes a 729 aa long protein
How to cite: BAP1-001 was a gift from Emanuela Felley-Bosco & Rolf Stahel (Addgene plasmid # 68365 ; http://n2t.net/addgene:68365 ; RRID:Addgene_68365)
